>Addgene plasmid #138008 | pTJK459 | addgene full sequence | sequence record 275002 | Addgene NGS Result
TAATGTGAGTTAGCTCACTCATTAGGCACCCCAGGCTTTACACTTTATGCTTCCGGCTCGTATGTTGTGT
GGAATTGTGAGCGGATAACAATTTCACACAGGAAACAGCTATGACCATGATTACGCCAAGCGCGCAATTA
ACCCTCACTAAAGGGAACAAAAGCTGGAGCTGCAAGCTTAATGTAGTCTTATGCAATACTCTTGTAGTCT
TGCAACATGGTAACGATGAGTTAGCAACATGCCTTACAAGGAGAGAAAAAGCACCGTGCATGCCGATTGG
TGGAAGTAAGGTGGTACGATCGTGCCTTATTAGGAAGGCAACAGACGGGTCTGACATGGATTGGACGAAC
CACTGAATTGCCGCATTGCAGAGATATTGTATTTAAGTGCCTAGCTCGATACATAAACGGGTCTCTCTGG
TTAGACCAGATCTGAGCCTGGGAGCTCTCTGGCTAACTAGGGAACCCACTGCTTAAGCCTCAATAAAGCT
TGCCTTGAGTGCTTCAAGTAGTGTGTGCCCGTCTGTTGTGTGACTCTGGTAACTAGAGATCCCTCAGACC
CTTTTAGTCAGTGTGGAAAATCTCTAGCAGTGGCGCCCGAACAGGGACTTGAAAGCGAAAGGGAAACCAG
AGGAGCTCTCTCGACGCAGGACTCGGCTTGCTGAAGCGCGCACGGCAAGAGGCGAGGGGCGGCGACTGGT
GAGTACGCCAAAAATTTTGACTAGCGGAGGCTAGAAGGAGAGAGATGGGTGCGAGAGCGTCAGTATTAAG
CGGGGGAGAATTAGATCGCGATGGGAAAAAATTCGGTTAAGGCCAGGGGGAAAGAAAAAATATAAATTAA
AACATATAGTATGGGCAAGCAGGGAGCTAGAACGATTCGCAGTTAATCCTGGCCTGTTAGAAACATCAGA
AGGCTGTAGACAAATACTGGGACAGCTACAACCATCCCTTCAGACAGGATCAGAAGAACTTAGATCATTA
TATAATACAGTAGCAACCCTCTATTGTGTGCATCAAAGGATAGAGATAAAAGACACCAAGGAAGCTTTAG
ACAAGATAGAGGAAGAGCAAAACAAAAGTAAGACCACCGCACAGCAAGCGGCCGCTGATCTTCAGACCTG
GAGGAGGAGATATGAGGGACAATTGGAGAAGTGAATTATATAAATATAAAGTAGTAAAAATTGAACCATT
AGGAGTAGCACCCACCAAGGCAAAGAGAAGAGTGGTGCAGAGAGAAAAAAGAGCAGTGGGAATAGGAGCT
TTGTTCCTTGGGTTCTTGGGAGCAGCAGGAAGCACTATGGGCGCAGCGTCAATGACGCTGACGGTACAGG
CCAGACAATTATTGTCTGGTATAGTGCAGCAGCAGAACAATTTGCTGAGGGCTATTGAGGCGCAACAGCA
TCTGTTGCAACTCACAGTCTGGGGCATCAAGCAGCTCCAGGCAAGAATCCTGGCTGTGGAAAGATACCTA
AAGGATCAACAGCTCCTGGGGATTTGGGGTTGCTCTGGAAAACTCATTTGCACCACTGCTGTGCCTTGGA
ATGCTAGTTGGAGTAATAAATCTCTGGAACAGATTTGGAATCACACGACCTGGATGGAGTGGGACAGAGA
AATTAACAATTACACAAGCTTAATACACTCCTTAATTGAAGAATCGCAAAACCAGCAAGAAAAGAATGAA
CAAGAATTATTGGAATTAGATAAATGGGCAAGTTTGTGGAATTGGTTTAACATAACAAATTGGCTGTGGT
ATATAAAATTATTCATAATGATAGTAGGAGGCTTGGTAGGTTTAAGAATAGTTTTTGCTGTACTTTCTAT
AGTGAATAGAGTTAGGCAGGGATATTCACCATTATCGTTTCAGACCCACCTCCCAACCCCGAGGGGACCC
GACAGGCCCGAAGGAATAGAAGAAGAAGGTGGAGAGAGAGACAGAGACAGATCCATTCGATTAGTGAACG
GATCTCGACGGTATCGGTTAACACTAGAAAAAAAGCACCGACTCGGTGCCACTTTTTCAAGTTGATAACG
GACTAGCCTTATTTAAACTTGCTATGCTGTTTCCAGCATAGCTCTTAAACGAGACGCATTAATCGTCTCG
GTGTTTCGTCCTTTCCACAAGATATATAAAGCCAAGAAATCGAAATACTTTCAAGTTACGGTAAGCATAT
GATAGTCCATTTTAAAACATAATTTTAAAACTGCAAACTACCCAAGAAATTATTACTTTCTACGTCACGT
ATTTTGTACTAATATCTTTGTGTTTACAGTCAAATTAATTCTAATTATCTCTCTAACAGCCTTGTATCGT
ATATGCAAATATGAAGGAATCATGGGAAATAGGCCCTCTTCCTGCCCGACCTTGGTACCGGATCCAACTT
TTAAAAGAAAAGGGGGGATTGGGGGGTACAGTGCAGGGGAAAGAATAGTAGACATAATAGCAACAGACAT
ACAAACTAAAGAATTACAAAAACAAATTACAAAATTCAAAATTTTATCGATGCCTCCCCGTCACCACCCC
CCCCAACCCGCCCCGACCGGAGCTGAGAGTAATTCATACAAAAGGACTCGCCCCTGCCTTGGGGAATCCC
AGGGACCGTCGTTAAACTCCCACTAACGTAGAACCCAGAGATCGCTGCGTTCCCGCCCCCTCACCCGCCC
GCTCTCGTCATCACTGAGGTGGAGAAGAGCATGCGTGAGGCTCCGGTGCCCGTCAGTGGGCAGAGCGCAC
ATCGCCCACAGTCCCCGAGAAGTTGGGGGGAGGGGTCGGCAATTGAACCGGTGCCTAGAGAAGGTGGCGC
GGGGTAAACTGGGAAAGTGATGTCGTGTACTGGCTCCGCCTTTTTCCCGAGGGTGGGGGAGAACCGTATA
TAAGTGCAGTAGTCGCCGTGAACGTTCTTTTTCGCAACGGGTTTGCCGCCAGAACACAGGTAAGTGCCGT
GTGTGGTTCCCGCGGGCCTGGCCTCTTTACGGGTTATGGCCCTTGCGTGCCTTGAATTACTTCCACGCCC
CTGGCTGCAGTACGTGATTCTTGATCCCGAGCTTCGGGTTGGAAGTGGGTGGGAGAGTTCGAGGCCTTGC
GCTTAAGGAGCCCCTTCGCCTCGTGCTTGAGTTGAGGCCTGGCTTGGGCGCTGGGGCCGCCGCGTGCGAA
TCTGGTGGCACCTTCGCGCCTGTCTCGCTGCTTTCGATAAGTCTCTAGCCATTTAAAATTTTTGATGATA
TCCTGCGACGCTTTTTTTTTGGCAAGATAGTCTTGTAAATGCGGGCCAAGATCTGCACACTGGTATTTCG
GTTTTTGGGGCCGCGGGCGGCGACGGGGCCCGTGCGTCCCAGCGCACATGTTCGGCGAGGCGGGGCCTGC
GAGCGCGGCCACCGAGAATCGGACGGGGGTAGTCTCAAGCTGGCCGGCCTGCTCTGGTGCCTGGCCTCGC
GCCGCCGTGTATCGCCCCGCCCTGGGCGGCAAGGCTGGCCCGGTCGGCACCAGTTGCGTGAGCGGAAAGA
TGGCCGCTTCCCGGCCCTGCTGCAGGGAGCTCAAAATGGAGGACGCGGCGCTCGGGAGAGCGGGCGGGTG
AGTCACCCACACAAAGGAAAAGGGCCTTTCCGTCCTCAGCCGTCGCTTCATGTGACTCCACGGAGTACCG
GGCGCCGTCCAGGCACCTCGATTAGTTCTCGAGCTTTTGGAGTACGTCGTCTTTAGGTTGGGGGGAGGGG
TTTTATGCGATGGAGTTTCCCCACACTGAGTGGGTGGAGACTGAAGTTAGGCCAGCTTGGCACTTGATGT
AATTCTCCTTGGAATTTGCCCTTTTTGAGTTTGGATCTTGGTTCATTCTCAAGCCTCAGACAGTGGTTCA
AAGTTTTTTTCTTCCATTTCAGGTGTCGTGAAAACTACCCCTCTAGTACCGCCATGACCGAGTACAAGCC
TACTGTTCGGCTCGCGACTCGCGATGATGTCCCCAGAGCAGTGAGAACACTGGCTGCTGCCTTTGCCGAT
TACCCCGCAACCCGCCATACCGTGGATCCCGACCGGCACATCGAGAGGGTGACTGAACTGCAGGAATTGT
TTTTGACAAGGGTGGGACTCGACATTGGAAAGGTGTGGGTGGCCGATGACGGAGCCGCCGTCGCCGTTTG
GACCACACCAGAGAGCGTCGAAGCCGGCGCGGTGTTCGCCGAGATCGGCCCAAGAATGGCCGAGCTCTCT
GGATCTAGACTGGCCGCGCAACAGCAGATGGAAGGCCTGCTCGCGCCACACCGACCTAAGGAGCCCGCAT
GGTTCCTGGCCACCGTAGGCGTTTCCCCCGATCACCAGGGAAAGGGGCTTGGCAGCGCCGTAGTTCTGCC
CGGCGTGGAGGCCGCTGAACGAGCTGGTGTTCCCGCATTTCTTGAGACCAGTGCACCTAGGAACCTTCCT
TTCTATGAAAGGTTGGGTTTCACCGTCACCGCCGATGTGGAAGTGCCTGAGGGACCTCGAACCTGGTGCA
TGACTCGAAAGCCTGGCGCCTAACTCGACAATCAACCTCTGGATTACAAAATTTGTGAAAGATTGACTGG
TATTCTTAACTATGTTGCTCCTTTTACGCTATGTGGATACGCTGCTTTAATGCCTTTGTATCATGCTATT
GCTTCCCGTATGGCTTTCATTTTCTCCTCCTTGTATAAATCCTGGTTGCTGTCTCTTTATGAGGAGTTGT
GGCCCGTTGTCAGGCAACGTGGCGTGGTGTGCACTGTGTTTGCTGACGCAACCCCCACTGGTTGGGGCAT
TGCCACCACCTGTCAGCTCCTTTCCGGGACTTTCGCTTTCCCCCTCCCTATTGCCACGGCGGAACTCATC
GCCGCCTGCCTTGCCCGCTGCTGGACAGGGGCTCGGCTGTTGGGCACTGACAATTCCGTGGTGTTGTCGG
GGAAGCTGACGTCCTTTCCATGGCTGCTCGCCTGTGTTGCCACCTGGATTCTGCGCGGGACGTCCTTCTG
CTACGTCCCTTCGGCCCTCAATCCAGCGGACCTTCCTTCCCGCGGCCTGCTGCCGGCTCTGCGGCCTCTT
CCGCGTCTTCGCCTTCGCCCTCAGACGAGTCGGATCTCCCTTTGGGCCGCCTCCCCGCCTGGAATTCGAG
CTCGGTACCTTTAAGACCAATGACTTACAAGGCAGCTGTAGATCTTAGCCACTTTTTAAAAGAAAAGGGG
GGACTGGAAGGGCTAATTCACTCCCAACGAAGACAAGATCTGCTTTTTGCTTGTACTGGGTCTCTCTGGT
TAGACCAGATCTGAGCCTGGGAGCTCTCTGGCTAACTAGGGAACCCACTGCTTAAGCCTCAATAAAGCTT
GCCTTGAGTGCTTCAAGTAGTGTGTGCCCGTCTGTTGTGTGACTCTGGTAACTAGAGATCCCTCAGACCC
TTTTAGTCAGTGTGGAAAATCTCTAGCAGTAGTAGTTCATGTCATCTTATTATTCAGTATTTATAACTTG
CAAAGAAATGAATATCAGAGAGTGAGAGGAACTTGTTTATTGCAGCTTATAATGGTTACAAATAAAGCAA
TAGCATCACAAATTTCACAAATAAAGCATTTTTTTCACTGCATTCTAGTTGTGGTTTGTCCAAACTCATC
AATGTATCTTATCATGTCTGGCTCTAGCTATCCCGCCCCTAACTCCGCCCATCCCGCCCCTAACTCCGCC
CAGTTCCGCCCATTCTCCGCCCCATGGCTGACTAATTTTTTTTATTTATGCAGAGGCCGAGGCCGCCTCG
GCCTCTGAGCTATTCCAGAAGTAGTGAGGAGGCTTTTTTGGAGGCCTAGGGACGTACCCAATTCGCCCTA
TAGTGAGTCGTATTACGCGCGCTCACTGGCCGTCGTTTTACAACGTCGTGACTGGGAAAACCCTGGCGTT
ACCCAACTTAATCGCCTTGCAGCACATCCCCCTTTCGCCAGCTGGCGTAATAGCGAAGAGGCCCGCACCG
ATCGCCCTTCCCAACAGTTGCGCAGCCTGAATGGCGAATGGG
[124 nt withheld, positions 5993-6116]
C
[91 nt withheld, positions 6118-6208]
A
[49 nt withheld, positions 6210-6258]
CCTTTGACGTTGGAGTCCACGTTCTTT
[37 nt withheld, positions 6286-6322]
ACCCTATCTCGGTCTATTCTTTTGATTTATAAGGGATTTTGCCGATTTCGGCCTATTGGTTAAAAAATGA
GCTGATTTAACAAAAATTTAACGCGAATTTTAACAAAATATTAACGCTTACAATTTAGGTGGCACTTTTC
GGGGAAATGTGCGCGGAACCCCTATTTGTTTATTTTTCTAAATACATTCAAATATGTATCCGCTCATGAG
ACAATAACCCTGATAAATGCTTCAATAATATTGAAAAAGGAAGAGTATGAGTATTCAACATTTCCGTGTC
GCCCTTATTCCCTTTTTTGCGGCATTTTGCCTTCCTGTTTTTGCTCACCCAGAAACGCTGGTGAAAGTAA
AAGATGCTGAAGATCAGTTGGGTGCACGAGTGGGTTACATCGAACTGGATCTCAACAGCGGTAAGATCCT
TGAGAGTTTTCGCCCCGAAGAACGTTTTCCAATGATGAGCACTTTTAAAGTTCTGCTATGTGGCGCGGTA
TTATCCCGTATTGACGCCGGGCAAGAGCAACTCGGTCGCCGCATACACTATTCTCAGAATGACTTGGTTG
AGTACTCACCAGTCACAGAAAAGCATCTTACGGATGGCATGACAGTAAGAGAATTATGCAGTGCTGCCAT
AACCATGAGTGATAACACTGCGGCCAACTTACTTCTGACAACGATCGGAGGACCGAAGGAGCTAACCGCT
TTTTTGCACAACATGGGGGATCATGTAACTCGCCTTGATCGTTGGGAACCGGAGCTGAATGAAGCCATAC
CAAACGACGAGCGTGACACCACGATGCCTGTAGCAATGGCAACAACGTTGCGCAAACTATTAACTGGCGA
ACTACTTACTCTAGCTTCCCGGCAACAATTAATAGACTGGATGGAGGCGGATAAAGTTGCAGGACCACTT
CTGCGCTCGGCCCTTCCGGCTGGCTGGTTTATTGCTGATAAATCTGGAGCCGGTGAGCGTGGGTCTCGCG
GTATCATTGCAGCACTGGGGCCAGATGGTAAGCCCTCCCGTATCGTAGTTATCTACACGACGGGGAGTCA
GGCAACTATGGATGAACGAAATAGACAGATCGCTGAGATAGGTGCCTCACTGATTAAGCATTGGTAACTG
TCAGACCAAGTTTACTCATATATACTTTAGATTGATTTAAAACTTCATTTTTAATTTAAAAGGATCTAGG
TGAAGATCCTTTTTGATAATCTCATGACCAAAATCCCTTAACGTGAGTTTTCGTTCCACTGAGCGTCAGA
CCCCGTAGAAAAGATCAAAGGATCTTCTTGAGATCCTTTTTTTCTGCGCGTAATCTGCTGCTTGCAAACA
AAAAAACCACCGCTACCAGCGGTGGTTTGTTTGCCGGATCAAGAGCTACCAACTCTTTTTCCGAAGGTAA
CTGGCTTCAGCAGAGCGCAGATACCAAATACTGTTCTTCTAGTGTAGCCGTAGTTAGGCCACCACTTCAA
GAACTCTGTAGCACCGCCTACATACCTCGCTCTGCTAATCCTGTTACCAGTGGCTGCTGCCAGTGGCGAT
AAGTCGTGTCTTACCGGGTTGGACTCAAGACGATAGTTACCGGATAAGGCGCAGCGGTCGGGCTGAACGG
GGGGTTCGTGCACACAGCCCAGCTTGGAGCGAACGACCTACACCGAACTGAGATACCTACAGCGTGAGCT
ATGAGAAAGCGCCACGCTTCCCGAAGGGAGAAAGGCGGACAGGTATCCGGTAAGCGGCAGGGTCGGAACA
GGAGAGCGCACGAGGGAGCTTCCAGGGGGAAACGCCTGGTATCTTTATAGTCCTGTCGGGTTTCGCCACC
TCTGACTTGAGCGTCGATTTTTGTGATGCTCGTCAGGGGGGCGGAGCCTATGGAAAAACGCCAGCAACGC
GGCCTTTTTACGGTTCCTGGCCTTTTGCTGGCCTTTTGCTCACATGTTCTTTCCTGCGTTATCCCCTGAT
TCTGTGGATAACCGTATTACCGCCTTTGAGTGAGCTGATACCGCTCGCCGCAGCCGAACGACCGAGCGCA
GCGAGTCAGTGAGCGAGGAAGCGGAAGAGCGCCCAATACGCAAACCGCCTCTCCCCGCGCGTTGGCCGAT
TCATTAATGCAGCTGGCACGACAGGTTTCCCGACTGGAAAGCGGGCAGTGAGCGCAACGCAAT
Features (pLannotate 1.2.2; 30 found; start..end, strand, type, name):
      1..22      +  protein_bind   CAP binding site: CAP binding activates transcription in the presence of cAMP. E. coli catabolite activator protein
     37..67      +  promoter       lac promoter: promoter for the E. coli lac operon
     75..91      +  protein_bind   lac operator: The lac repressor binds to the lac operator to inhibit transcription in E. coli. This inhibition can be relieved by adding lactose or isopropyl-β-D-thiogalactopyranoside (IPTG). lac repressor encoded by lacI
    136..154     +  promoter       T3 promoter: promoter for bacteriophage T3 RNA polymerase
    182..408     +  promoter       RSV promoter: Rous sarcoma virus enhancer/promoter
    409..589     +  LTR            5' LTR (truncated): truncated 5' long terminal repeat (LTR) from HIV-1
    636..761     +  misc_feature   HIV-1 Ψ: packaging signal of human immunodeficiency virus type 1
    745..1108    +  CDS            HIV-1 gag (fragment): gag protein from human immunodeficiency virus 1; gag
   1254..1487    +  misc_feature   RRE: The Rev response element (RRE) of HIV-1 allows for Rev-dependent mRNA export from the nucleus to the cytoplasm.
   1864..1964    +  CDS            Rev (fragment): human immunodeficiency virus 1 (HIV-1) Rev protein; rev; enhances nuclear export of unspliced and incompletely spliced viral mRNAs
   1995..2062    -  misc_RNA       tracrRNA (fragment): trans-activating CRISPR RNA for the Streptococcus pyogenes CRISPR/Cas9 system
   2108..2348    -  promoter       U6 promoter: RNA polymerase III promoter for human U6 snRNA
   2379..2495    +  misc_feature   cPPT/CTS: central polypurine tract and central termination sequence of HIV-1
   2718..2929    +  promoter       EF-1α core promoter: core promoter for human elongation factor EF-1α
   2930..3043    +  intron         EF-1α intron A (fragment): intron upstream of the start codon of human EF-1α
   3669..3872    +  intron         EF-1α intron A: truncated intron upstream of the start codon of human EF-1α
   3875..3892    +  exon           EF-1α exon (fragment): truncated exon 2 from human EF-1α, beginning with a GT-to-CC mutation that reduces splicing efficiency
   3904..4500    +  CDS            pac: PUAC_STRAD - Protein predicted: Swiss-Prot protein existence level 4. Detoxification of puromycin. From Streptomyces alboniger.
   4510..5098    +  misc_feature   WPRE: woodchuck hepatitis virus posttranscriptional regulatory element
   5115..5183    +  CDS            nef (fragment): NEF_HV1Z2 - Experimental evidence at protein level: Swiss-Prot protein existence level 1. Extracellular Nef protein targets CD4(+) T-lymphocytes for apoptosis by interacting with CXCR4 surface receptors. From Human immunodeficiency virus type 1 group M subtype D (isolate Z2/CDC-Z34) (HIV-1).
   5185..5418    +  LTR            3' LTR (ΔU3): self-inactivating 3' long terminal repeat (LTR) from HIV-1
   5490..5611    +  polyA_signal   SV40 poly(A) signal: SV40 polyadenylation signal
   5651..5786    +  rep_origin     SV40 ori: SV40 origin of replication
   5807..5825    -  promoter       T7 promoter: promoter for bacteriophage T7 RNA polymerase
   5833..5988    +  CDS            lacZα (fragment): LacZα fragment of β-galactosidase; lacZ fragment
   5993..6421    +  rep_origin     f1 ori (sequence partly withheld): f1 bacteriophage origin of replication; arrow indicates direction of (+) strand synthesis
   6474..6578    +  promoter       AmpR promoter: bla
   6579..7439    +  CDS            AmpR: β-lactamase; bla; confers resistance to ampicillin, carbenicillin, and related antibiotics
   7610..8198    +  rep_origin     ori: high-copy-number ColE1/pMB1/pBR322/pUC origin of replication
   8381..8473    +  CDS            lacI (fragment): lac repressor; lacI; The lac repressor binds to the lac operator to inhibit transcription in E. coli. This inhibition can be relieved by adding lactose or isopropyl-β-D-thiogalactopyranoside (IPTG).
