[The description below was written by a language model from this plasmid's Addgene catalogue record and pLannotate feature annotations shown in this document.]
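Description:
pTJK459 is an empty lentiviral sgRNA expression backbone for Streptococcus pyogenes Cas9, 8,485 nt in the sequenced record and derived from an earlier Addgene lentiviral guide vector. It is maintained in E. coli through a high-copy ColE1/pUC-type origin with ampicillin selection (AmpR), and also carries an f1 origin and remnants of a lac/lacZα cloning region with T3 and T7 promoters. The recommended recombination-reduced host strains reflect the repeated LTR sequences.

The viral portion has a third-generation, self-inactivating layout. An RSV promoter drives a truncated HIV-1 5' LTR, followed by the Ψ packaging signal with a gag fragment, the RRE for Rev-dependent export of the genomic RNA, the cPPT/CTS, a WPRE, and a ΔU3 3' LTR. An SV40 poly(A) signal and SV40 origin lie downstream. The guide cassette sits between the RRE and the cPPT/CTS in reverse orientation relative to the viral genome. It consists of a human U6 RNA polymerase III promoter followed by the Sp Cas9 sgRNA scaffold. No spacer is present, and the record does not describe the cloning sites used to insert one. The catalogue entry notes that the scaffold carries a U-A flip and a hairpin extension. These modifications are generally used to remove a premature Pol III termination signal and to improve assembly of the guide with Cas9.

In the forward orientation, an EF-1α promoter with partial intron A drives the puromycin N-acetyltransferase gene (pac), allowing puromycin selection of transduced mammalian cells. The vector encodes no Cas9, so it is suited to delivering user-cloned guides into cells that receive Sp Cas9 or a derivative from a separate source.
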