Addgene plasmid #138008: pTJK459
Purpose: (Empty Backbone) Empty sgRNA expression vector for expression of sgRNA for Sp Cas9
Depositing lab: Tami Kingsbury. Depositing organization: University of Maryland, Baltimore.
Backbone
  Vector backbone: Addgene 62207
  Vector type: Lentiviral
Growth in bacteria
  Bacterial resistance: Ampicillin, 100 μg/mL
  Growth temperature: 37°C
  Growth strain: NEB Stable ; Stellar Cells
  Copy number: Unknown
Gene/Insert
  Gene/Insert name: None
  Mutation: U-A flip and hairpin extension: cgtttAagagctaTGCTGgaaaCAGCAtag-caagttTaaata
Terms and licenses: Academic/Nonprofit Terms; Industry Terms: Not Available to Industry
How to cite: pTJK459 was a gift from Tami Kingsbury (Addgene plasmid # 138008 ; http://n2t.net/addgene:138008 ; RRID:Addgene_138008)
